>Addgene plasmid #104266 | pHH0103 BAG3 WW domain | addgene full sequence | sequence record 203492 | Addgene NGS Result
TTGACAATTAATCATCGGCTCGTATAATGTGTGGAATTGTGAGCGGATAACAATTTCACACAGGAAACAG
CCAGTCCGTTTAGGTGTTTTCACGAGCACTTCACCAACAAGGACCATAGATTATGAAAATCGAAGAACAC
CATCACCATCACCATTCCAGCGGTAAGCTTATGTCCCCTATACTAGGTTATTGGAAAATTAAGGGCCTTG
TGCAACCCACTCGACTTCTTTTGGAATATCTTGAAGAAAAATATGAAGAGCATTTGTATGAGCGCGATGA
AGGTGATAAATGGCGAAACAAAAAGTTTGAATTGGGTTTGGAGTTTCCCAATCTTCCTTATTATATTGAT
GGTGATGTTAAATTAACACAGTCTATGGCCATCATACGTTATATAGCTGACAAGCACAACATGTTGGGTG
GTTGTCCAAAAGAGCGTGCAGAGATTTCAATGCTTGAAGGAGCGGTTTTGGATATTAGATACGGTGTTTC
GAGAATTGCATATAGTAAAGACTTTGAAACTCTCAAAGTTGATTTTCTTAGCAAGCTACCTGAAATGCTG
AAAATGTTCGAAGATCGTTTATGTCATAAAACATATTTAAATGGTGATCATGTAACCCATCCTGACTTCA
TGTTGTATGACGCTCTTGATGTTGTTTTATACATGGACCCAATGTGCCTGGATGCGTTCCCAAAATTAGT
TTGTTTTAAAAAACGTATTGAAGCTATCCCACAAATTGATAAGTACTTGAAATCCAGCAAGTATATAGCA
TGGCCTTTGCAGGGCTGGCAAGCCACGTTTGGTGGTGGCGACCATCCTCCAAAATCGGATCTGGAAGTTC
TGTTCCAGGGGCCCCTGTCCAGCGGTCTGGTTCCGCGTGGTTCCGGTACCGCGGCCCAGCCGGCCGAAAA
TCTGTACTTCCAAGGTCGTCGTGCCTCTGTGGAGCTCGACCGTGATCCGCTGCCGCCGGGTTGGGAAATT
AAAATTGATCCGCAAACGGGTTGGCCGTTCTTTGTTGACCATAACTCTCGCACCACCACGTGGAACGATC
CGCGTGTGCCGAGCTAGGCGGCCGCATA
[142 nt withheld, positions 1079-1220]
C
[98 nt withheld, positions 1222-1319]
AGTTTGTACTGGTGACGAAACTCAGTGTCTAGCTAGAGTGGC
[149 nt withheld, positions 1362-1510]
T
[41 nt withheld, positions 1512-1552]
T
[62 nt withheld, positions 1554-1615]
A
[35 nt withheld, positions 1617-1651]
CCTCCCTCAATCGGTTGAATGTCGCCCTTTTGTCTTTGGCGCTGGTAAACCATATGAA
[86 nt withheld, positions 1710-1795]
T
[54 nt withheld, positions 1797-1850]
CTAGCGCCGCCCTATACCTTGTCTGCCTCCCCGCGTTGCGTCGCGGTGCATGGAGCCGGGCCACCTCGAC
CTGAATGGAAGCCGGCGGCACCTCGCTAACGGATTCACCACTCCAAGAATTGGAGCCAATCAATTCTTGC
GGAGAACTGTGAATGCGCAAACCAACCCTTGGCAGAACATATCCATCGCGTCCGCCATCTCCAGCAGCCG
CACGCGGCGCATCTCGGGCAGCGTTGGGTCCTGGCCACGGGTGCGCATGATCGTGCTCCTGTCGTTGAGG
ACCCGGCTAGGCTGGCGGGGTTGCCTTACTGGTTAGCAGAATGAATCACCGATACGCGAGCGAACGTGAA
GCGACTGCTGCTGCAAAACGTCTGCGACCTGAGCAACAACATGAATGGTCTTCGGTTTCCGTGTTTCGTA
AAGTCTGGAAACGCGGAAGTCAGCGCCCTGCACCATTATGTTCCGGATCTGCATCGCAGGATGCTGCTGG
CTACCCTGTGGAACACCTACATCTGTATTAACGAAGCGCTGGCATTGACCCTGAGTGATTTTTCTCTGGT
CCCGCCGCATCCATACCGCCAGTTGTTTACCCTCACAACGTTCCAGTAACCGGGCATGTTCATCATCAGT
AACCCGTATCGTGAGCATCCTCTCTCGTTTCATCGGTATCATTACCCCCATGAACAGAAATCCCCCTTAC
ACGGAGGCATCAGTGACCAAACAGGAAAAAACCGCCCTTAACATGGCCCGCTTTATCAGAAGCCAGACAT
TAACGCTTCTGGAGAAACTCAACGAGCTGGACGCGGATGAACAGGCAGACATCTGTGAATCGCTTCACGA
CCACGCTGATGAGCTTTACCGCAGGATCCGCGAAATTGTAAGCGTTAATATTTTGTTAAAATTCGCGTTA
AATTTTTGTTAAATCAGCTCATTTTTTAACCAATAGGCCGAAATCGGCAAAATCCCTTATAAATCAAAAG
AATAGACCGAGATAGGGT
[37 nt withheld, positions 2849-2885]
AAAGAACGTGGACTCCAACGTCAAAGG
[49 nt withheld, positions 2913-2961]
T
[91 nt withheld, positions 2963-3053]
G
[124 nt withheld, positions 3055-3178]
CGCGGATCCTGCCTCGCGCGTTTCGGTGATGACGGTGAAAACCTCTGACACATGCAGCTCCCGGAGACGG
TCACAGCTTGTCTGTAAGCGGATGCCGGGAGCAGACAAGCCCGTCAGGGCGCGTCAGCGGGTGTTGGCGG
GTGTCGGGGCGCAGCCATGACCCAGTCACGTAGCGATAGCGGAGTGTATACTGGCTTAACTATGCGGCAT
CAGAGCAGATTGTACTGAGAGTGCACCATATGCGGTGTGAAATACCGCACAGATGCGTAAGGAGAAAATA
CCGCATCAGGCGCTCTTCCGCTTCCTCGCTCACTGACTCGCTGCGCTCGGTCGTTCGGCTGCGGCGAGCG
GTATCAGCTCACTCAAAGGCGGTAATACGGTTATCCACAGAATCAGGGGATAACGCAGGAAAGAACATGT
GAGCAAAAGGCCAGCAAAAGGCCAGGAACCGTAAAAAGGCCGCGTTGCTGGCGTTTTTCCATAGGCTCCG
CCCCCCTGACGAGCATCACAAAAATCGACGCTCAAGTCAGAGGTGGCGAAACCCGACAGGACTATAAAGA
TACCAGGGTTTCCCCCTGGAAGCTCCCTCGTGCGCTCTCCTGTTCCGACCCTGCCGCTTACCGGATACCT
GTCCGCCTTTCTCCCTTCGGGAAGCGTGGCGCTTTCTCATAGCTCACGCTGTAGGTATCTCAGTTCGGTG
TAGGTCGTTCGCTCCAAGCTGGGCTGTGTGCACGAACCCCCCGTTCAGCCCGACCGCTGCGCCTTATCCG
GTAACTATCGTCTTGAGTCCAACCCGGTAAGACACGACTTATCGCCACTGGCAGCAGCCACTGGTAACAG
GATTAGCAGAGCGAGGTATGTAGGCGGTGCTACAGAGTTCTTGAAGTGGTGGCCTAACTACGGCTACACT
AGAAGGACAGTATTTGGTATCTGCGCTCTGCTGAAGCCAGTTACCTTCGGAAAAAGAGTTGGTAGCTCTT
GATCCGGCAAACAAACCACCGCTGGTAGCGGTGGTTTTTTTGTTTGCAAGCAGCAGATTACGCGCAGAAA
AAAAGGATCTCAAGAAGATCCTTTGATCTTTTCTACGGGGTCTGACGCTCAGTGGAACGAAAACTCACGT
TAAGGGATTTTGGTCATGAGATTATCAAAAAGGATCTTCACCTAGATCCTTTTAAATTAAAAATGAAGTT
TTAAATCAATCTAAAGTATATATGAGTAAACTTGGTCTGACAGTTACCAATGCTTAATCAGTGAGGCACC
TATCTCAGCGATCTGTCTATTTCGTTCATCCATAGTTGCCTGACTCCCCGTCGTGTAGATAACTACGATA
CGGGAGGGCTTACCATCTGGCCCCAGTGCTGCAATGATACCGCGAGACCCACGCTCACCGGCTCCAGATT
TATCAGCAATAAACCAGCCAGCCGGAAGGGCCGAGCGCAGAAGTGGTCCTGCAACTTTATCCGCCTCCAT
CCAGTCTATTAATTGTTGCCGGGAAGCTAGAGTAAGTAGTTCGCCAGTTAATAGTTTGCGCAACGTTGTT
GCCATTGCTGCAGGCATCGTGGTGTCACGCTCGTCGTTTGGTATGGCTTCATTCAGCTCCGGTTCCCAAC
GATCAAGGCGAGTTACATGATCCCCCATGTTGTGCAAAAAAGCGGTTAGCTCCTTCGGTCCTCCGATCGT
TGTCAGAAGTAAGTTGGCCGCAGTGTTATCACTCATGGTTATGGCAGCACTGCATAATTCTCTTACTGTC
ATGCCATCCGTAAGATGCTTTTCTGTGACTGGTGAGTACTCAACCAAGTCATTCTGAGAATAGTGTATGC
GGCGACCGAGTTGCTCTTGCCCGGCGTCAACACGGGATAATACCGCGCCACATAGCAGAACTTTAAAAGT
GCTCATCATTGGAAAACGTTCTTCGGGGCGAAAACTCTCAAGGATCTTACCGCTGTTGAGATCCAGTTCG
ATGTAACCCACTCGTGCACCCAACTGATCTTCAGCATCTTTTACTTTCACCAGCGTTTCTGGGTGAGCAA
AAACAGGAAGGCAAAATGCCGCAAAAAAGGGAATAAGGGCGACACGGAAATGTTGAATACTCATACTCTT
CCTTTTTCAATATTATTGAAGCATTTATCAGGGTTATTGTCTCATGAGCGGATACATATTTGAATGTATT
TAGAAAAATAAACAAATAGGGGTTCCGCGCACATTTCCCCGAAAAGTGCCACCTGACGTCTAAGAAACCA
TTATTATCATGACATTAACCTATAAAAATAGGCGTATCACGAGGCCCTTTCGTCTTCAAGAATTCCCGAC
ACCATCGAATGGTGCAAAACCTTTCGCGGTATGGCATGATAGCGCCCGGAAGAGAGTCAATTCAGGGTGG
TGAATGTGAAACCAGTAACGTTATACGATGTCGCAGAGTATGCCGGTGTCTCTTATCAGACCGTTTCCCG
CGTGGTGAACCAGGCCAGCCACGTTTCTGCGAAAACGCGGGAAAAAGTGGAAGCGGCGATGGCGGAGCTG
AATTACATTCCCAACCGCGTGGCACAACAACTGGCGGGCAAACAGTCGTTGCTGATTGGCGTTGCCACCT
CCAGTCTGGCCCTGCACGCGCCGTCGCAAATTGTCGCGGCGATTAAATCTCGCGCCGATCAACTGGGTGC
CAGCGTGGTGGTGTCGATGGTAGAACGAAGCGGCGTCGAAGCCTGTAAAGCGGCGGTGCACAATCTTCTC
GCGCAACGCGTCAGTGGGCTGATCATTAACTATCCGCTGGATGACCAGGATGCCATTGCTGTGGAAGCTG
CCTGCACTAATGTTCCGGCGTTATTTCTTGATGTCTCTGACCAGACACCCATCAACAGTATTATTTTCTC
CCATGAAGACGGTACGCGACTGGGCGTGGAGCATCTGGTCGCATTGGGTCACCAGCAAATCGCGCTGTTA
GCGGGCCCATTAAGTTCTGTCTCGGCGCGTCTGCGTCTGGCTGGCTGGCATAAATATCTCACTCGCAATC
AAATTCAGCCGATAGCGGAACGGGAAGGCGACTGGAGTGCCATGTCCGGTTTTCAACAAACCATGCAAAT
GCTGAATGAGGGCATCGTTCCCACTGCGATGCTGGTTGCCAACGATCAGATGGCGCTGGGCGCAATGCGC
GCCATTACCGAGTCCGGGCTGCGCGTTGGTGCGGATATCTCGGTAGTGGGATACGACGATACCGAAGACA
GCTCATGTTATATCCCGCCGTTAACCACCATCAAACAGGATTTTCGCCTGCTGGGGCAAACCAGCGTGGA
CCGCTTGCTGCAACTCTCTCAGGGCCAGGCGGTGAAGGGCAATCAGCTGTTGCCCGTCTCACTGGTGAAA
AGAAAAACCACCCTGGCGCCCAATACGCAAACCGCCTCTCCCCGCGCGTTGGCCGATTCATTAATGCAGC
TGGCACGACAGGTTTCCCGACTGGAAAGCGGGCAGTGAGCGCAACGCAATTAATGTAAGTTAGCTCACTC
ATTAGGCACAATTCTCATGTTTGACAGCTTATCATCGACTGCACGGTGCACCAATGCTTCTGGCGTCAGG
CAGCCATCGGAAGCTGTGGTATGGCTGTGCAGGTCGTAAATCACTGCATAATTCGTGTCGCTCAAGGCGC
ACTCCCGTTCTGGATAATGTTTTTTGCGCCGACATCATAACGGTTCTGGCAAATATTCTGAAATGAGCTG
Features (pLannotate 1.2.2; 21 found; start..end, strand, type, name):
      1..29      +  promoter       tac promoter: strong E. coli promoter; hybrid between the trp and lac UV5 promoters
     37..53      +  protein_bind   lac operator: The lac repressor binds to the lac operator to inhibit transcription in E. coli. This inhibition can be relieved by adding lactose or isopropyl-β-D-thiogalactopyranoside (IPTG). lac repressor encoded by lacI
    138..155     +  CDS            6xHis: 6xHis affinity tag
    171..824     +  CDS            GST26_SCHJA: Experimental evidence at protein level: Swiss-Prot protein existence level 1. GST isoenzymes appear to play a central role in the parasite detoxification system. Other functions are also suspected including a role in increasing the solubility of haematin in the parasite gut. From Schistosoma japonicum (Blood fluke).
    948..1064    +  CDS            BAG3 (fragment): BAG3_HUMAN - Also known as BIS. Experimental evidence at protein level: Swiss-Prot protein existence level 1. Co-chaperone for HSP70 and HSC70 chaperone proteins. Acts as a nucleotide-exchange factor (NEF) promoting the release of ADP from the HSP70 and HSC70 proteins thereby triggering client/substrate protein release. Nucleotide release is mediated via its binding to the nucleotide-binding domain (NBD) of HSPA8/HSC70 where as the substrate release is mediated via its binding to the substrate-binding domain (SBD) of HSPA8/HSC70 (PubMed:9873016, PubMed:27474739). Has anti- apoptotic activity (
   1083..1130    +  terminator     fd terminator (sequence withheld): central terminator from bacteriophage fd (Otsuka and Kunisawa, 1982)
   1135..1347    +  CDS            M13 gene III (fragment) (sequence partly withheld): pIII; III; minor coat protein
   1362..1832    +  CDS            M13 gene III (fragment) (sequence partly withheld): pIII; III; minor coat protein
   1854..1924    +  CDS            TcR (fragment): tetracycline efflux protein; tet; confers resistance to tetracycline
   2166..2546    -  CDS            YPB1_ECOLX: Protein predicted: Swiss-Prot protein existence level 4. From Escherichia coli.
   2563..2714    +  CDS            rop (fragment): Rop protein, which maintains plasmids at low copy number; rop
   2750..3178    -  rep_origin     f1 ori (sequence partly withheld): f1 bacteriophage origin of replication; arrow indicates direction of (+) strand synthesis
   3187..3226    +  CDS            rop (fragment): Rop protein, which maintains plasmids at low copy number; rop
   3328..3468    +  misc_feature   bom: basis of mobility region from pBR322
   3654..4241    -  rep_origin     ori: high-copy-number ColE1/pMB1/pBR322/pUC origin of replication
   4412..5272    -  CDS            AmpR: β-lactamase; bla; confers resistance to ampicillin, carbenicillin, and related antibiotics
   5273..5377    -  promoter       AmpR promoter: bla
   5486..5563    +  promoter       lacIq promoter: lacI (mutant); In the lacIq allele, a single base change in the promoter boosts expression of the lacI gene about 10-fold.
   5564..6646    +  CDS            lacI: lac repressor; lacI; The lac repressor binds to the lac operator to inhibit transcription in E. coli. This inhibition can be relieved by adding lactose or isopropyl-β-D-thiogalactopyranoside (IPTG).
   6659..6680    +  protein_bind   CAP binding site: CAP binding activates transcription in the presence of cAMP. E. coli catabolite activator protein
   6699..6716    +  promoter       tet promoter (fragment): E. coli promoter for tetracycline efflux protein gene
