[The description below was written by a language model from this plasmid's Addgene catalogue record and pLannotate feature annotations shown in this document.]
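Description:
pHH0103 BAG3 WW domain is a 6,888 nt bacterial expression plasmid built on the pHH0103 backbone for producing the WW domain of human BAG3 in E. coli as a GST fusion. It replicates through a ColE1/pMB1-type origin, with an adjacent pBR322 bom region, and is selected with ampicillin via the β-lactamase gene and its native promoter. The catalogue lists the copy number as unknown.

Expression is driven by the hybrid tac promoter followed by a lac operator. The plasmid also carries lacI under the lacIq promoter, so transcription is repressed until it is relieved with IPTG. The annotated reading frame begins with a 6xHis tag and continues into Schistosoma japonicum glutathione S-transferase. According to the depositor comments, a linker then follows whose motif resembles a TEV protease recognition site, and after it comes the BAG3 WW domain. The insert is listed as 183 bp, was codon optimised for bacteria, and was cloned between SfiI and NotI sites. BAG3 is an HSP70/HSC70 co-chaperone, and WW domains are small modules that typically bind proline-rich motifs. The dual His and GST tags would allow affinity purification or immobilisation of the domain, for example for binding studies, although the record itself states only bacterial expression as the purpose.

Downstream of the insert lie an fd phage terminator and two fragments of M13 gene III. An f1 origin interrupts the rop gene, and there are also remnants of the tetracycline resistance gene and its promoter. These elements suggest the backbone descends from a phagemid-type vector. The gene III fragments sit beyond the terminator, and nothing in the record indicates they are part of the expressed product.
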