>Addgene plasmid #104266 | pHH0103 BAG3 WW domain | depositor partial sequence | sequence record 197418 | WW domain with linker
GGCCCAGCCGGCCGAAAATCTGTACTTCCAAGGTCGTCGTGCCTCTGTGGAGCTCGACCGTGATCCGCTG
CCGCCGGGTTGGGAAATTAAAATTGATCCGCAAACGGGTTGGCCGTTCTTTGTTGACCATAACTCTCGCA
CCACCACGTGGAACGATCCGCGTGTGCCGAGCTAGGCGGCCGC
