Addgene plasmid #104266: pHH0103 BAG3 WW domain
Purpose: Bacterial expression of WW domain from BAG3
Depositing lab: Sachdev Sidhu & Marius Sudol. Depositing organization: University of Toronto.
Backbone
  Vector backbone: pHH0103
  Vector type: Bacterial Expression
Growth in bacteria
  Bacterial resistance: Ampicillin, 100 μg/mL
  Growth temperature: 37°C
  Growth strain: DH5alpha
  Copy number: Unknown
Gene/Insert
  Gene/Insert name: BAG3 WW domain
  Species: H. sapiens (human)
  Insert size (bp): 183
  Mutation: codon optimized for expression in bacteria
  Entrez Gene: BAG3 (a.k.a. BAG-3, BIS, CAIR-1, MFM6)
  Promoter: tac
  Tag / fusion protein: GST (N terminal on backbone)
  Cloning method: Restriction Enzyme; 5′ cloning site SfiI (unknown if destroyed); 3′ cloning site NotI (unknown if destroyed)
  Sequencing primers: 5′ pGEX-5'
Terms and licenses: Academic/Nonprofit Terms; Industry Terms: Not Available to Industry
Depositor comments: Amino acid sequence: Linker - ENLYFQGRRASV(gagctc) and WW domain - DRDPLPPGWEIKIDPQTGWPFFVDHNSRTTTWNDPRVPS
How to cite: pHH0103 BAG3 WW domain was a gift from Sachdev Sidhu & Marius Sudol (Addgene plasmid # 104266 ; http://n2t.net/addgene:104266 ; RRID:Addgene_104266)
